Addgene plasmid #40530: pEMB018 / LRRK2_BC_1500_2350
Depositing lab: Michael J Fox Foundation MJFF. Depositing organization: Michael J Fox Foundation.
Backbone
  Vector backbone: pEMB018
  Backbone manufacturer: Emerald
  Vector type: Baculovirus
Growth in bacteria
  Bacterial resistance: Ampicillin, 100 μg/mL
  Growth temperature: 37°C
  Growth strain: Top10
  Copy number: High Copy
Gene/Insert
  Gene/Insert name: LRRK2
  Species: H. sapiens (human)
  Mutation: WT; aa1500_2350
  Entrez Gene: LRRK2 (a.k.a. AURA17, DARDARIN, PARK8, RIPK7, ROCO2)
  Promoter: polH
  Tag / fusion protein: 6xHis (N terminal on insert)
  Cloning method: Restriction Enzyme; 5′ cloning site BamHI (destroyed during cloning); 3′ cloning site HindIII (destroyed during cloning)
  Sequencing primers: 5′ DSP2466For:GAATTTCGTCGACAGATC; 3′ DSP2466Rev:AATAACCCGGATCAGCTT
Terms and licenses: Academic/Nonprofit Terms; Industry Terms
How to cite: pEMB018 / LRRK2_BC_1500_2350 was a gift from Michael J Fox Foundation MJFF (Addgene plasmid # 40530 ; http://n2t.net/addgene:40530 ; RRID:Addgene_40530)
