[The description below was written by a language model from this plasmid's Addgene catalogue record and pLannotate feature annotations shown in this document.]
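Description:
pEMB018 / LRRK2_BC_1500_2350 is a baculovirus transfer plasmid of about 10 kb, built on the Emerald pEMB018 backbone for expressing a fragment of human LRRK2 in insect cells. In E. coli it is maintained as a high-copy plasmid through a ColE1/pUC-type origin and selected with ampicillin via the bla gene and its native promoter. An f1 phage origin and a remnant of lacZα are also annotated.

The payload is wild-type LRRK2 residues 1500–2350, placed downstream of the AcMNPV polyhedrin (polH) promoter, a very late viral promoter that drives strong expression in infected insect cells. The insert was cloned between BamHI and HindIII sites, both destroyed in the process. The catalogue entry lists an N-terminal 6xHis tag, whereas the feature table detects a six-histidine stretch (scored as a partial 9xHis match) just downstream of the LRRK2 coding region. The records therefore disagree on tag position, or an N-terminal tag went unannotated, and this cannot be settled without the sequence.

The expression cassette is flanked on one side by lef2 and ORF603 and on the other by the ORF1629 recombination region. These AcMNPV sequences allow homologous recombination with viral DNA to move the cassette into the polyhedrin locus and generate recombinant virus. A divergently oriented β-glucuronidase (GUS) gene under the late p6.9 promoter lies within the same flanked region, so it would be transferred along with the insert and can serve as a reporter for recombinant virus. The record does not state a specific application, but the design suits production and affinity purification of this LRRK2 fragment, a protein linked to Parkinson's disease (PARK8).
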