Features (pLannotate 1.2.2; 14 found; start..end, strand, type, name):
    329..453     +  CDS            lef2: baculovirus late expression factor 2
    491..1096    +  CDS            ORF603: baculovirus ORF603 protein
   1167..2972    -  CDS            GUS: β-glucuronidase; uidA (or gusA) from E. coli
   2987..3302    -  promoter       p6.9 promoter: Autographa californica p6.9; baculovirus late basic protein promoter
   3317..3408    +  promoter       polyhedrin promoter: polh from Autographa californica; promoter for the baculovirus polyhedrin gene
   3463..6015    +  CDS            LRRK2 (fragment): LRRK2_HUMAN - Also known as PARK8. Experimental evidence at protein level: Swiss-Prot protein existence level 1. Serine/threonine-protein kinase which phosphorylates a broad range of proteins involved in multiple processes such as neuronal plasticity, autophagy, and vesicle trafficking (PubMed:20949042, PubMed:22012985, PubMed:26824392, PubMed:29125462, PubMed:28720718, PubMed:29127255, PubMed:30398148, PubMed:29212815, PubMed:30635421, PubMed:21850687, PubMed:23395371, PubMed:17114044, PubMed:24687852, PubMed:26014385, PubMed:25201882). Is a key regulator of RAB GTPases by regulating the GTP/
   6039..6056    +  CDS            9xHis (fragment): 9xHis affinity tag
   6093..7450    +  misc_recomb    baculovirus recombination region (ORF1629): contains part of ORF1629
   7448..7525    -  CDS            P61 (fragment): P78_NPVAC - Experimental evidence at protein level: Swiss-Prot protein existence level 1. Plays a role in the transport of the nucleocapsids from the cytoplasm toward the host nucleus together with the host actin- polymerizing Arp2/3 complex. From Autographa californica nuclear polyhedrosis virus (AcMNPV).
   7713..8301    -  rep_origin     ori: high-copy-number ColE1/pMB1/pBR322/pUC origin of replication
   8472..9332    -  CDS            AmpR: β-lactamase; bla; confers resistance to ampicillin, carbenicillin, and related antibiotics
   9333..9437    -  promoter       AmpR promoter: bla
   9464..9919    +  rep_origin     f1 ori (sequence partly withheld): f1 bacteriophage origin of replication; arrow indicates direction of (+) strand synthesis
   9924..1       -  CDS            lacZα (fragment) (across the origin): LacZα fragment of β-galactosidase; lacZ fragment
>Addgene plasmid #40530 | pEMB018 / LRRK2_BC_1500_2350 | depositor full sequence | sequence record 52203 | pEMB018 / LRRK2_BC_1500_2350 sequence 9989 bps
GGAACGGCTCCGCCCACTATTAATGAAATTAAAAATTCCAATTTTAAAAAACGCAGCAAGAGAAACATTT
GTATGAAAGAATGCGTAGAAGGAAAGAAAAATGTCGTCGACATGCTGAACAACAAGATTAATATGCCTCC
GTGTATAAAAAAAATATTGAACGATTTGAAAGAAAACAATGTACCGCGCGGCGGTATGTACAGGAAGAGG
TTTATACTAAACTGTTACATTGCAAACGTGGTTTCGTGTGCCAAGTGTGAAAACCGATGTTTAATCAAGG
CTCTGACGCATTTCTACAACCACGACTCCAAGTGTGTGGGTGAAGTCATGCATCTTTTAATCAAATCCCA
AGATGTGTATAAACCACCAAACTGCCAAAAAATGAAAACTGTCGACAAGCTCTGTCCGTTTGCTGGCAAC
TGCAAGGGTCTCAATCCTATTTGTAATTATTGAATAATAAAACAATTATAAATGCTAAATTTGTTTTTTA
TTAACGATACAAACCAAACGCAACAAGAACATTTGTAGTATTATCTATAATTGAAAACGCGTAGTTATAA
TCGCTGAGGTAATATTTAAAATCATTTTCAAATGATTCACAGTTAATTTGCGACAATATAATTTTATTTT
CACATAAACTAGACGCCTTGTCGTCTTCTTCTTCGTATTCCTTCTCTTTTTCATTTTTCTCTTCATAAAA
ATTAACATAGTTATTATCGTATCCATATATGTATCTATCGTATAGAGTAAATTTTTTGTTGTCATAAATA
TATATGTCTTTTTTAATGGGGTGTATAGTACCGCTGCGCATAGTTTTTCTGTAATTTACAACAGTGCTAT
TTTCTGGTAGTTCTTCGGAGTGTGTTGCTTTAATTATTAAATTTATATAATCAATGAATTTGGGATCGTC
GGTTTTGTACAATATGTTGCCGGCATAGTACGCAGCTTCTTCTAGTTCAATTACACCATTTTTTAGCAGC
ACCGGATTAACATAACTTTCCAAAATGTTGTACGAACCGTTAAACAAAAACAGTTCACCTCCCTTTTCTA
TACTATTGTCTGCGAGCAGTTGTTTGTTGTTAAAAATAACAGCCATTGTAATGAGACGCACAAACTAATA
TCACAAACTGGAAATGTCTATCAATATATAGTTGCTGATCAGATCCTCATTGTTTGCCTCCCTGCTGCGG
TTTTTCACCGAAGTTCATGCCAGTCCAGCGTTTTTGCAGCAGAAAAGCCGCCGACTTCGGTTTGCGGTCG
CGAGTGAAGATCCCTTTCTTGTTACCGCCAACGCGCAATATGCCTTGCGAGGTCGCAAAATCGGCGAAAT
TCCATACCTGTTCACCGACGACGGCGCTGACGCGATCAAAGACGCGGTGATACATATCCAGCCATGCACA
CTGATACTCTTCACTCCACATGTCGGTGTACATTGAGTGCAGCCCGGCTAACGTATCCACGCCGTATTCG
GTGATGATAATCGGCTGATGCAGTTTCTCCTGCCAGGCCAGAAGTTCTTTTTCCAGTACCTTCTCTGCCG
TTTCCAAATCGCCGCTTTGGACATACCATCCGTAATAACGGTTCAGGCACAGCACATCAAAGAGATCGCT
GATGGTATCGGTGTGAGCGTCGCAGAACATTACATTGACGCAGGTGATCGGACGCGTCGGGTCGAGTTTA
CGCGTTGCTTCCGCCAGTGGCGCGAAATATTCCCGTGCACCTTGCGGACGGGTATCCGGTTCGTTGGCAA
TACTCCACATCACCACGCTTGGGTGGTTTTTGTCACGCGCTATCAGCTCTTTAATCGCCTGTAAGTGCGC
TTGCTGAGTTTCCCCGTTGACTGCCTCTTCGCTGTACAGTTCTTTCGGCTTGTTGCCCGCTTCGAAACCA
ATGCCTAAAGAGAGCGAAAAGCCGACAGCAGCAGTTTCATCAATCACCACGATGCCATGTTCATCTGCCC
AGTCGAGCATCTCTTCAGCGTAAGGGTAATGCGAGGTACGGTAGGAGTTGGCCCCAATCCAGTCCATTAA
TGCGTGGTCGTGCACCATCAGCACGTTATCGAATCCTTTGCCACGTAAGTCCGCATCTTCATGACGACCA
AAGCCAGTAAAGTAGAACGGTTTGTGGTTAATCAGGAACTGTTGGCCCTTCACTGCCACTGACCGGATGC
CGACGCGAAGCGGGTAGATATCACACTCTGTCTGGCTTTTGGCTGTGACGCACAGTTCATAGAGATAACC
TTCACCCGGTTGCCAGAGGTGCGGATTCACCACTTGCAAAGTCCCGCTAGTGCCTTGTCCAGTTGCAACC
ACCTGTTGATCCGCATCACGCAGTTCAACGCTGACATCACCATTGGCCACCACCTGCCAGTCAACAGACG
CGTGGTTACAGTCTTGCGCGACATGCGTCACCACGGTGATATCGTCCACCCAGGTGTTCGGCGTGGTGTA
GAGCATTACGCTGCGATGGATTCCGGCATAGTTAAAGAAATCATGGAAGTAAGACTGCTTTTTCTTGCCG
TTTTCGTCGGTAATCACCATTCCCGGCGGGATAGTCTGCCAGTTCAGTTCGTTGTTCACACAAACGGTGA
TACGTACACTTTTCCCGGCAATAACATACGGCGTGACATCGGCTTCAAATGGCGTATAGCCGCCCTGATG
CTCCATCACTTCCTGATTATTGACCCACACTTTGCCGTAATGAGTGACCGCATCGAAACGCAGCACGATA
CGCTGGCCTGCCCAACCTTTCGGTATAAAGACTTCGCGCTGATACCAGACGTTGCCCGCATAATTACGAA
TATCTGCATCGGCGAACTGATCGTTAAAACTGCCTGGCACAGCAATTGCCCGGCTTTCTTGTAACGCGCT
TTCCCACCAACGCTGATCAATTCCACAGTTTTCGCGATCCAGACTGAATGCCCACAGGCCGTCGAGTTTT
TTGATTTCACGGGTTGGGGTTTCTACAGGACGGACCATATTTATAGGTGTAATTTATGTAGCTGTAATTT
TTACCTTATTAATATTTTTTACGCTTTGCATTCGACGACTGAACTCCCAAATATATGTTTAACTCGTCTT
GGTCGTTTGAATTTTTGTTGCTGTGTTTCCTAATATTTTCCATCACCTTAAATATGTTATTGTAATCCTC
AATGTTGAACTTGCAATTGGACACGGCATAGTTTTCCATAGTCGTGTAAAACATGGTATTGGCTGCATTG
TAATACATCCGACTGAGCGGGTACGGATCTATGTGTTTGAGCAGCCTGTTCAAAAACTCTGCATCGTCGC
AAAACGGAATTTCGTCGACAGATCTGATCATGGAGATAATTAAAATGATAACCATCTCGCAAATAAATAA
GTATTTTACTGTTTTCGTAACAGTTTTGTAATAAAAAAACCTATAAATATAGGATCTATGCACCACCATC
ACCACCATCACCACTTGGTGCCCCGCGGATCCTTACGTAAGACCATTATCAACGAAAGCCTGAACTTCAA
AATTCGCGACCAGCTGGTGGTCGGACAGCTGATCCCCGACTGCTACGTGGAACTTGAGAAGATCATCCTG
AGCGAGCGCAAGAATGTGCCTATCGAGTTTCCAGTGATCGATCGCAAACGTCTCCTCCAGCTCGTGCGTG
AGAATCAGCTGCAGCTCGACGAGAACGAGCTGCCTCATGCTGTGCACTTCCTTAACGAGTCAGGTGTCCT
CCTGCACTTCCAGGACCCGGCTCTCCAGCTGAGTGACCTCTATTTCGTGGAGCCAAAGTGGCTCTGTAAA
ATTATGGCTCAAATCCTCACTGTCAAGGTAGAGGGCTGTCCAAAGCACCCAAAGGGCATCATCTCGCGTC
GCGACGTGGAAAAGTTTCTCTCTAAGAAGCGCAAGTTTCCCAAGAACTACATGAGCCAGTACTTTAAACT
GTTGGAGAAGTTCCAGATCGCTCTGCCTATCGGCGAAGAGTACCTGTTGGTTCCTTCCTCCCTGTCCGAT
CACCGCCCCGTGATTGAGCTGCCTCACTGCGAGAACAGCGAGATTATCATTCGCCTATACGAGATGCCGT
ACTTTCCGATGGGCTTCTGGTCAAGGCTCATCAATCGTCTGCTTGAAATCTCCCCATATATGCTGAGCGG
TCGTGAACGCGCTCTGAGGCCAAACCGGATGTACTGGCGCCAGGGGATTTACTTGAACTGGTCCCCTGAG
GCTTATTGTCTGGTGGGCTCGGAAGTCCTGGATAACCACCCCGAATCATTCCTGAAGATCACCGTTCCTT
CCTGCCGTAAGGGTTGCATTCTATTGGGACAGGTGGTGGATCATATCGATTCCCTGATGGAGGAGTGGTT
CCCTGGCCTGTTGGAGATCGACATCTGTGGCGAGGGTGAGACCCTGCTGAAGAAGTGGGCACTCTACAGT
TTCAATGACGGCGAAGAACACCAGAAGATTCTGCTCGACGACCTCATGAAGAAGGCCGAGGAGGGCGACC
TGCTCGTGAACCCCGACCAGCCTAGGCTGACCATCCCCATCTCCCAGATTGCACCCGACCTTATCCTCGC
TGACCTGCCTCGCAACATCATGCTGAACAATGACGAGCTGGAGTTTGAACAAGCACCCGAGTTCCTGCTA
GGCGACGGCTCTTTCGGTTCAGTTTACCGTGCTGCTTACGAGGGTGAAGAGGTTGCCGTGAAGATTTTTA
ACAAGCACACTTCGCTCCGTCTGCTGCGTCAGGAGCTTGTGGTTCTCTGCCACCTGCACCACCCTTCCCT
GATCTCCCTGCTGGCCGCCGGCATTAGGCCTCGCATGCTAGTGATGGAACTGGCCAGTAAGGGTTCATTG
GACCGCCTGCTGCAGCAGGACAAGGCTAGCCTGACCCGTACGCTCCAGCACCGTATCGCCCTGCATGTGG
CCGACGGACTGCGCTACTTGCACAGTGCCATGATCATTTATCGCGATCTGAAGCCTCATAATGTTCTTCT
GTTCACGCTCTACCCAAACGCAGCTATCATTGCCAAAATTGCCGATTACGGCATAGCCCAGTACTGCTGT
CGTATGGGTATCAAGACTAGCGAGGGTACACCTGGGTTCCGCGCTCCCGAAGTCGCACGCGGGAACGTGA
TCTACAACCAGCAGGCCGACGTGTACTCGTTTGGCCTGCTCCTGTATGACATTCTCACTACCGGAGGCCG
GATTGTGGAGGGCCTGAAATTTCCCAACGAGTTCGACGAGCTGGAGATCCAGGGCAAGCTGCCTGACCCC
GTGAAGGAGTACGGTTGTGCACCCTGGCCTATGGTGGAGAAGCTCATTAAGCAGTGTCTGAAGGAGAACC
CTCAGGAACGCCCCACAAGCGCCCAGGTGTTCGACATTCTAAACTCTGCAGAGTTAGTGTGTCTGACTAG
GCGTATCTTACTCCCGAAGAACGTGATCGTTGAGTGCATGGTGGCAACGCACCACAACTCGCGTAACGCT
AGCATCTGGTTAGGATGTGGGCATACCGATCGTGGCCAGCTGAGTTTCCTCGACCTCAACACCGAGGGGT
ATACTAGCGAGGAGGTCGCTGATTCACGCATTCTGTGCCTCGCCCTTGTCCATCTGCCTGTTGAGAAAGA
ATCGTGGATTGTTAGTGGCACCCAGAGCGGGACCCTCCTCGTGATCAATACCGAAGACGGGAAGAAGCGT
CACACTCTCGAAAAGATGACTGACTCCGTGACCTGTCTGTACTGCAATTCCTTCTCCAAGCAAAGCAAGC
AGAAGAATTTCCTGCTCGTAGGGACCGCTGACGGAAAACTGGCAATCTTCGAGGACAAAACCGTGAAGTT
GAAGGGTGCCGCACCCCTTAAGATCCTGAACATTGGCAACGTTAGCACCCCTCTGATGTGTCTATCAGAA
TCAACTAACTCCACCGAGCGCAATGTGATGTGGGGCGGGTGCGGCACCAAGATTTTCTCCTTCAGCAACG
ACTTCACCATCCAGAAGCTGATCGAGACCCGTACCAGTCAGCTCTTCAGTTACGCCGCCTTCTCCTAAAG
CTTGCGGCCGCACTCGAGCACCACCACCACCACCACTAACCTAGGTAGCTGAGCGCATGCAAGCTGATCC
GGGTTATTAGTACATTTATTAAGCGCTAGATTCTGTGCGTTGTTGATTTACAGACAATTGTTGTACGTAT
TTTAATAATTCATTAAATTTATAATCTTTAGGGTGGTATGTTAGAGCGAAAATCAAATGATTTTCAGCGT
CTTTATATCTGAATTTAAATATTAAATCCTCAATAGATTTGTAAAATAGGTTTCGATTAGTTTCAAACAA
GGGTTGTTTTTCCGAACCGATGGCTGGACTATCTAATGGATTTTCGCTCAACGCCACAAAACTTGCCAAA
TCTTGTAGCAGCAATCTAGCTTTGTCGATATTCGTTTGTGTTTTGTTTTGTAATAAAGGTTCGACGTCGT
TCAAAATATTATGCGCTTTTGTATTTCTTTCATCACTGTCGTTAGTGTACAATTGACTCGACGTAAACAC
GTTAAATAGAGCTTGGACATATTTAACATCGGGCGTGTTAGCTTTATTAGGCCGATTATCGTCGTCGTCC
CAACCCTCGTCGTTAGAAGTTGCTTCCGAAGACGATTTTGCCATAGCCACACGACGCCTATTAATTGTGT
CGGCTAACACGTCCGCGATCAAATTTGTAGTTGAGCTTTTTGGAATTATTTCTGATTGCGGGCGTTTTTG
GGCGGGTTTCAATCTAACTGTGCCCGATTTTAATTCAGACAACACGTTAGAAAGCGATGGTGCAGGCGGT
GGTAACATTTCAGACGGCAAATCTACTAATGGCGGCGGTGGTGGAGCTGATGATAAATCTACCATCGGTG
GAGGCGCAGGCGGGGCTGGCGGCGGAGGCGGAGGCGGAGGTGGTGGCGGTGATGCAGACGGCGGTTTAGG
CTCAAATGTCTCTTTAGGCAACACAGTCGGCACCTCAACTATTGTACTGGTTTCGGGCGCCGTTTTTGGT
TTGACCGGTCTGAGACGAGTGCGATTTTTTTCGTTTCTAATAGCTTCCAACAATTGTTGTCTGTCGTCTA
AAGGTGCAGCGGGTTGAGGTTCCGTCGGCATTGGTGGAGCGGGCGGCAATTCAGACATCGATGGTGGTGG
TGGTGGTGGAGGCGCTGGAATGTTAGGCACGGGAGAAGGTGGTGGCGGCGGTGCCGCCGGTATAATTTGT
TCTGGTTTAGTTTGTTCGCGCACGATTGTGGGCACCGGCGCAGGCGCCGCTGGCTGCACAACGGAAGGTC
GTCTGCTTCGAGGCAGCGCTTGGGGTGGTGGCAATTCAATATTATAATTGGAATACAAATCGTAAAAATC
TGCTATAAGCATTGTAATTTCGCTATCGTTTACCGTGCCGATATTTAACAACCGCTCAATGTAAGCAATT
GTATTGTAAAGAGATTGTCTCAAGCTCGGATCGATCCCGCACGCCGATAACAAGCCTTTTCATTTTTACT
ACAGCATTGTAGTGGCGAGACACTTCGCTGTCGTCGAGGTTTAAACGCTTCCTCGCTCACTGACTCGCTG
CGCTCGGTCGTTCGGCTGCGGCGAGCGGTATCAGCTCACTCAAAGGCGGTAATACGGTTATCCACAGAAT
CAGGGGATAACGCAGGAAAGAACATGTGAGCAAAAGGCCAGCAAAAGGCCAGGAACCGTAAAAAGGCCGC
GTTGCTGGCGTTTTTCCATAGGCTCCGCCCCCCTGACGAGCATCACAAAAATCGACGCTCAAGTCAGAGG
TGGCGAAACCCGACAGGACTATAAAGATACCAGGCGTTTCCCCCTGGAAGCTCCCTCGTGCGCTCTCCTG
TTCCGACCCTGCCGCTTACCGGATACCTGTCCGCCTTTCTCCCTTCGGGAAGCGTGGCGCTTTCTCATAG
CTCACGCTGTAGGTATCTCAGTTCGGTGTAGGTCGTTCGCTCCAAGCTGGGCTGTGTGCACGAACCCCCC
GTTCAGCCCGACCGCTGCGCCTTATCCGGTAACTATCGTCTTGAGTCCAACCCGGTAAGACACGACTTAT
CGCCACTGGCAGCAGCCACTGGTAACAGGATTAGCAGAGCGAGGTATGTAGGCGGTGCTACAGAGTTCTT
GAAGTGGTGGCCTAACTACGGCTACACTAGAAGGACAGTATTTGGTATCTGCGCTCTGCTGAAGCCAGTT
ACCTTCGGAAAAAGAGTTGGTAGCTCTTGATCCGGCAAACAAACCACCGCTGGTAGCGGTGGTTTTTTTG
TTTGCAAGCAGCAGATTACGCGCAGAAAAAAAGGATCTCAAGAAGATCCTTTGATCTTTTCTACGGGGTC
TGACGCTCAGTGGAACGAAAACTCACGTTAAGGGATTTTGGTCATGAGATTATCAAAAAGGATCTTCACC
TAGATCCTTTTAAATTAAAAATGAAGTTTTAAATCAATCTAAAGTATATATGAGTAAACTTGGTCTGACA
GTTACCAATGCTTAATCAGTGAGGCACCTATCTCAGCGATCTGTCTATTTCGTTCATCCATAGTTGCCTG
ACTCCCCGTCGTGTAGATAACTACGATACGGGAGGGCTTACCATCTGGCCCCAGTGCTGCAATGATACCG
CGAGACCCACGCTCACCGGCTCCAGATTTATCAGCAATAAACCAGCCAGCCGGAAGGGCCGAGCGCAGAA
GTGGTCCTGCAACTTTATCCGCCTCCATCCAGTCTATTAATTGTTGCCGGGAAGCTAGAGTAAGTAGTTC
GCCAGTTAATAGTTTGCGCAACGTTGTTGCCATTGCTACAGGCATCGTGGTGTCACGCTCGTCGTTTGGT
ATGGCTTCATTCAGCTCCGGTTCCCAACGATCAAGGCGAGTTACATGATCCCCCATGTTGTGCAAAAAAG
CGGTTAGCTCCTTCGGTCCTCCGATCGTTGTCAGAAGTAAGTTGGCCGCAGTGTTATCACTCATGGTTAT
GGCAGCACTGCATAATTCTCTTACTGTCATGCCATCCGTAAGATGCTTTTCTGTGACTGGTGAGTACTCA
ACCAAGTCATTCTGAGAATAGTGTATGCGGCGACCGAGTTGCTCTTGCCCGGCGTCAATACGGGATAATA
CCGCGCCACATAGCAGAACTTTAAAAGTGCTCATCATTGGAAAACGTTCTTCGGGGCGAAAACTCTCAAG
GATCTTACCGCTGTTGAGATCCAGTTCGATGTAACCCACTCGTGCACCCAACTGATCTTCAGCATCTTTT
ACTTTCACCAGCGTTTCTGGGTGAGCAAAAACAGGAAGGCAAAATGCCGCAAAAAAGGGAATAAGGGCGA
CACGGAAATGTTGAATACTCATACTCTTCCTTTTTCAATATTATTGAAGCATTTATCAGGGTTATTGTCT
CATGAGCGGATACATATTTGAATGTATTTAGAAAAATAAACAAATAGGGGTTCCGCGCACATTTCCCCGA
AAAGTGCCACCTG
[124 nt withheld, positions 9464-9587]
C
[91 nt withheld, positions 9589-9679]
A
[49 nt withheld, positions 9681-9729]
CCTTTGACGTTGGAGTCCACGTTCTTT
[37 nt withheld, positions 9757-9793]
ACCCTATCTCGGTCTATTCTTTTGATTTATAAGGGATTTTGCCGATTTCGGCCTATTGGTTAAAAAATGA
GCTGATTTAACAAAAATTTAACGCGAATTTTAACAAAATATTAACGTTTACAATTTCCCATTCGCCATTC
AGGCTGCGCAACTGTTGGGAAGGGCGATCGGTGCGGGCCTCTTCGCTATTACGCCA
