>Addgene plasmid #40530 | pEMB018 / LRRK2_BC_1500_2350 | addgene partial sequence | sequence record 53962 | DSP2466For 5'-GAATTTCGTCGACAGATC-3'
TAAATAAGTATTTTACTGTTTTCGTAACAGTTTTGTAATAAAAAAACCTATAAATATAGGATCTATGCAC
CACCATCACCACCATCACCACTTGGTGCCCCGCGGATCCTTACGTAAGACCATTATCAACGAAAGCCTGA
ACTTCAAAATTCGCGACCAGCTGGTGGTCGGACAGCTGATCCCCGACTGCTACGTGGAACTTGAGAAGAT
CATCCTGAGCGAGCGCAAGAATGTGCCTATCGAGTTTCCAGTGATCGATCGCAAACGTCTCCTCCAGCTC
GTGCGTGAGAATCAGCTGCAGCTCGACGAGAACGAGCTGCCTCATGCTGTGCACTTCCTTAACGAGTCAG
GTGTCCTCCTGCACTTCCAGGACCCGGCTCTCCAGCTGAGTGACCTCTATTTCGTGGAGCCAAAGTGGCT
CTGTAAAATTATGGCTCAAATCCTCACTGTCAAGGTAGAGGGCTGTCCAAAGCACCCAAAGGGCATCATC
TCGCGTCGCGACGTGGAAAAGTTTCTCTCTAAGAAGCGCAAGTTTCCCAAGAACTACATGAGCCAGTACT
TTAAACTGTTGGAGAAGTTCCAGATCGCTCTGCCTATCGGCGAAGAGTACCTGTTGGTTCCTTCCTCCCT
GTCCGATCACCGCCCCGTGATTGAGCTGCCTCACTGCGAGAACAGCGAGATTATCATTCGCCTATACGAG
ATGCCGTACTTTCCGATGGGCTTCTGGTCAAGGCTCATCAATCGTCTGCTTGAAATCTCCCCATATATGC
TGAGCGGTCGTGAACGCGCTCTGAGGCCAAACCGGATGTACTGGCGCCAGGGGATTTACTTGAACTGGTC
CCCTGAGGCTTATTGTCTGGTGGGCTCGGAAGTCCTGGAT
