>Addgene plasmid #40530 | pEMB018 / LRRK2_BC_1500_2350 | addgene partial sequence | sequence record 53963 | DSP2466Rev 5'-AATAACCCGGATCAGCTT-3'
TGGTGGTGGTGGTGGTGCTCGAGTGCGGCCGCAAGCTTTAGGAGAAGGCGGCGTAACTGAAGAGCTGACT
GGTACGGGTCTCGATCAGCTTCTGGATGGTGAAGTCGTTGCTGAAGGAGAAAATCTTGGTGCCGCACCCG
CCCCACATCACATTGCGCTCGGTGGAGTTAGTTGATTCTGATAGACACATCAGAGGGGTGCTAACGTTGC
CAATGTTCAGGATCTTAAGGGGTGCGGCACCCTTCAACTTCACGGTTTTGTCCTCGAAGATTGCCAGTTT
TCCGTCAGCGGTCCCTACGAGCAGGAAATTCTTCTGCTTGCTTTGCTTGGAGAAGGAATTGCAGTACAGA
CAGGTCACGGAGTCAGTCATCTTTTCGAGAGTGTGACGCTTCTTCCCGTCTTCGGTATTGATCACGAGGA
GGGTCCCGCTCTGGGTGCCACTAACAATCCACGATTCTTTCTCAACAGGCAGATGGACAAGGGCGAGGCA
CAGAATGCGTGAATCAGCGACCTCCTCGCTAGTATACCCCTCGGTGTTGAGGTCGAGGAAACTCAGCTGG
CCACGATCGGTATGCCCACATCCTAACCAGATGCTAGCGTTACGCGAGTTGTGGTGCGTTGCCACCATGC
ACTCAACGATCACGTTCTTCGGGAGTAAGATACGCCTAGTCAGACACACTAACTCTGCAGAGTTTAGAAT
GTCGAACACCTGGGCGCTTGTGGGGCGTTCCTGAGGGTTCTCCTTCAGACACTGCTTAATGAGCTTCTCC
ACCATAGGCCAGGGTGCACAACCGTACTCCTTCACGGGGTCAGGCAGCTTGCCCTGGATCTCCAGCTCGT
CGAACTCGTTGG
